>Addgene plasmid #101313 | pMflCT-o4 | addgene full sequence | sequence record 199224 | Addgene NGS Result
TCCCTTTAGTGAGGGTTAATGTCGTGACTGGGAAAACCCTGGCGGAATTCGGCCAGTCTACATGTACTCT
TTTTGATAAAAAATTGGAGATTCCTTTACAAATATGCTCTTACGTGCTATTATTTAAGTGACTATTTAAA
AGGAGTTAATAAATATGCGGCAAGGTATTCTTAAATAAACTGTCAATTTGATAGCGGGAACAAATAATTA
GATGTCCTTTTTTAGGAGGGCTTAGTTTTTTGTACCCAGTTTAAGAATACCTTTATCATGTGATTCTAAA
GTATCCAGAGAATATCTGTATGCTTTGTATACCTATGGTTATGCATAAAAATCCCGGTGATAAAAGTATT
TATCACTGGGATTTTTATGCCCTTTTGGGTTTTTGAATGGAGGAAATCTAGATGAAAATCATAAATATCG
GTGTATTAGCTCACGTTGATGCAGGAAAAACAACATTAACTGAATCACTTTTATATAACTCTGGTGCAAT
TACTGAACTTGGTTCAGTAGATAAAGGTACTACTCGTACTGATAATACATTATTAGAACGTCAACGTGGA
ATCACAATTCAAACAGGTATCACATCTTTTCAATGGGAAAATACAAAAGTAAATATTATAGATACACCTG
GACACATGGATTTCCTTGCAGAAGTATACCGTAGTCTTTCAGTATTAGATGGTGCTATTTTACTTATCAG
CGCTAAAGATGGAGTTCAAGCTCAAACTCGTATCTTATTTCACGCATTACGTAAAATGGGTATTCCAACA
ATTTTCTTTATAAACAAAATTGACCAAAACGGAATTGATTTAAGTACAGTTTATCAAGATATCAAAGAAA
AACTTTCTGCTGAAATCGTTATTAAACAAAAAGTTGAATTATACCCAAACGTTTGCGTAACAAATTTTAC
TGAATCAGAACAATGGGATACAGTTATAGAAGGTAATGATGATTTATTAGAAAAATACATGTCAGGTAAA
TCATTAGAAGCATTAGAATTAGAACAAGAAGAAAGTATTCGTTTCCAAAACTGTTCTTTATTCCCTTTAT
ACCATGGAAGCGCTAAAAGTAACATAGGTATTGATAACTTAATTGAAGTTATTACTAACAAATTTTACTC
TTCAACTCATCGTGGTCCTTCTGAATTATGCGGTAACGTTTTCAAAATTGAATATACAAAAAAACGTCAA
CGTTTAGCTTATATACGTCTTTATAGTGGTGTTTTACATTTACGTGATAGTGTTCGTGTTAGTGAAAAAG
AAAAGATTAAAGTTACAGAAATGTATACTTCTATTAACGGTGAATTATGCAAAATTGACCGTGCATATTC
AGGTGAAATTGTAATTTTACAAAACGAATTTCTTAAACTTAATAGTGTACTTGGTGACACAAAACTTTTA
CCACAACGTAAGAAAATTGAAAATCCACACCCATTACTTCAAACAACAGTAGAACCAAGCAAACCTGAAC
AACGTGAAATGCTTTTAGATGCTCTTTTAGAAATTAGTGACTCTGACCCACTTTTACGTTACTATGTAGA
TTCTACTACTCATGAAATTATTCTTTCTTTCCTTGGTAAAGTTCAAATGGAAGTTATTTCTGCATTATTA
CAAGAAAAATATCATGTTGAAATCGAATTAAAAGAACCTACTGTAATTTATATGGAACGTCCATTAAAAA
ATGCTGAATATACAATTCATATTGAAGTTCCACCAAATCCATTTTGGGCTTCTATTGGTCTTTCTGTTTC
TCCACTTCCACTTGGTAGCGGAATGCAATATGAAAGTAGCGTAAGTTTAGGTTATCTTAATCAAAGTTTC
CAAAACGCAGTTATGGAAGGTATTCGTTACGGTTGCGAACAAGGTTTATACGGTTGGAATGTTACAGACT
GCAAAATCTGTTTTAAGTATGGACTTTACTATTCACCTGTATCAACACCTGCTGACTTTCGTATGCTTGC
ACCAATTGTTTTAGAACAAGTTTTAAAGAAAGCTGGAACTGAACTTTTAGAACCATACCTTTCTTTTAAA
ATCTATGCACCACAAGAATACTTAAGTCGTGCTTATAACGATGCACCTAAATACTGTGCTAATATTGTTG
ATACTCAATTAAAGAACAACGAAGTAATTTTAAGCGGAGAAATTCCTGCACGTTGTATTCAAGAATATCG
TAGTGATTTAACATTTTTCACTAATGGACGTTCTGTTTGCTTAACTGAATTAAAAGGTTATCATGTTACT
ACTGGTGAACCTGTATGCCAACCACGTCGTCCTAATAGTCGTATTGATAAAGTTCGTTATATGTTCAACA
AAATCACATAATAATACTAGTAGCTCATAAAAAATTTATTTGCTTTCAGGAAATTTTTTCTGTRTAATAG
ATTCATACGACTCACTATATGGAGGAAATCTAGATGGAAAAAAAGATAACTGGGTACACAACTGTTGATA
TTTCACAATGGCATAGAAAAGAGCACTTTGAGGCCTTTCAATCAGTTGCTCAATGCACTTACAATCAAAC
AGTTCAATTAGACATAACAGCATTTCTAAAAACAGTTAAAAAGAACAAACACAAGTTCTACCCAGCATTT
ATTCATATATTAGCAAGACTTATGAACGCTCACCCAGAATTTCGTATGGCTATGAAAGACGGTGAGCTTG
TTATCTGGGACTCAGTTCATCCTTGTTATACAGTATTTCATGAACAGACTGAGACATTCAGTAGCTTGTG
GTCAGAATATCATGACGATTTCAGACAATTTCTTCACATCTATAGTCAAGATGTTGCATGTTACGGTGAA
AATTTGGCATACTTCCCTAAGGGATTTATTGAGAACATGTTCTTCGTGTCTGCTAATCCATGGGTTAGCT
TTACTAGCTTCGATTTAAATGTTGCAAACATGGACAACTTCTTTGCTCCTGTATTCACTATGGGAAAGTA
TTATACACAGGGTGATAAAGWATTAATGCCATTGGCAATCCAGGTACATCACGCTGTATGCGACGGATTC
CATGTAGGGCGTATGTTGAATGAATTACAACAATATTGTGATGAATGGCAAGGTGGAGCTTAACTCGAGC
TGCAGTAATACGACTCACTATAGGGCATACGATTTAGGTGACACTATAGTAGGGATAACAGGGTAATTTA
GTAGGTAGGGCTATATGGTCGTTATGCGATACTGATGCATAAAGGCCGCGTTGCTGGCGTTTTTCCATAG
GCTCCGCCCCCCTGACGAGCATCACAAAAATCGACGCTCAAGTCAGAGGTGGCGAAACCCGACAGGACTA
TAAAGATACCAGGCGTTTCCCCCTGGAAGCTCCCTCGTGCGCTCTCCTGTTCCGACCCTGCCGCTTACCG
GATACCTGTCCGCCTTTCTCCCTTCGGGAAGCGTGGCGCTTTCTCATAGCTCACGCTGTAGGTATCTCAG
TTCGGTGTAGGTCGTTCGCTCCAAGCTGGGCTGTGTGCACGAACCCCCCGTTCAGCCCGACCGCTGCGCC
TTATCCGGTAACTATCGTCTTGAGTCCAACCCGGTAAGACACGACTTATCGCCACTGGCAGCAGCCACTG
GTAACAGGATTAGCAGAGCGAGGTATGTAGGCGGTGCTACAGAGTTCTTGAAGTTGTGGCCTAACTACGG
CTACACTAGAAGAACAGTATTTGGTATCTGCGCTCTGCTGAAGCCAGTTACCTTCGGAAAAAGAGTTGGT
AGCTCTTGATCCGGCAAACAAACCACCGCTGGTAGCGGTGGTTTTTTTGTTTGCAAGCAGCAGATTACGC
GCAGAAAAAAAGGATCTCAACGCGCAATTAACCCTCACTAAAGGGAACAAAAGCTGGAGCGCTGCAGGAA
TTCGATATCAAGCTTATCGATACCGTCGACGCCGGCCAGCCTCGCAGAGCAGGATTCCCGTTGAGCACCG
CCAGGTGCGAATAAGGGACAGTGAAGAAGGAACACCCGCTCGCGGGTGGGCCTACTTCACCTATCCTGCC
CGGCTGACGCCGTTGGATACACCAAGGAAAGTCTACACGAACCCTTTGGCAAAATCCTGTATATCGTGCG
AAAAAGCATGGATATACCGAAAAAATCGCTATAATGACCCCGAAGCAGGGTTATGCAGCGGAAAAGCGCT
GGTACCCAGCGATGAGGATGAACCCACTCAGGGACCTGATGTGACGTGCCGTGAACACGAGCGTGTTTAG
TTTTTGATGGTTGTCAAGTTCTTTTCATTGTATTCAAACCCCCTTTTAAAGTTGATAATTCTTGTTAATT
ATAATATAAGTGCTGGAAAAAGTATAGTTTTTTATTGTTATTTTTAAGAAAATTTATCCATTGTGTTTTT
ATATGAACTTTTTCAACATTTTTTATAACCTTTTGTGGAAAAGCGGAAAAAAGATATATAAATACTAAAC
TATTGCTTTTTAGTGTTATTCATTATGTTTATTTCTTTTTAAAATATTTTTTTATCCACACATTGTGGAA
GACTTTTATTATTATGTGTTTTAATTTATTTTATGAAGGGGAATTAATATGGAAACAAAAGCGCTTTGAG
AAAAATTAATTAATAAGTTAAAGAAGGAAAAATTAATAGACCAAGACATTATTGAAGAACATATTGTTAC
TTCAGAATTAATTAAAATTTCAAATACAGAGTTCGTAATCCTTGTTAGAAGTAATCTTGGTGTAACTATT
TTAAATGAATTTAAAGAAGTATTTGTGTACGAATTTAAATAAGTTTTAAACAGTTATGTGTCTGTTGATT
TTTTAACTAAAGAAATTTTTGAGAAAAATACAAAAAAAGAGAATAAAAAAGAACCCATAAATACTGTTTT
ATCTGAAAATGCACTTACTTTTGAGAATTTTATAGTTGGGTCAAGTAATAAACAAGCTAATTTAGCTGCT
AAAAATGTTGTTGCAAACCCTGGTATGAGTTTTAATCCTTTATTTATTTATGGAGATTCAGGACTGGGTA
AAACACATTTATTACAAGCTATTAAAAATCAAGCAGAATTAAATGGAAAAAAAGTTTTATATTTAACATC
TGAAGAATTTACAAAAAGAATTGTTAATGCTTTAAACAAAGGTGATTTAAGTGAAATAGAAGAATTAAAA
ACTGAGATAAATTCTAATGAATTCTTTATTTTAGATGATGTTCAATTTTTAAGTAAAAAAGATAAAACAA
ACGAGTTTTTCTTTAACATTATTAACAATTTTACTGAAAATGGTAAACAATTAGTTTTTTCTAGTGATAA
GACTCCTGAATTGTTAAATGGTTTTGATAAAAGAATGATAACTAGATTTAATTCAGGTTTATCAACACCT
ATTAATGCTTTAGATATTCCAACTGCCAAATTGATAATTGAAGCTGAAATTAAAAAACAAGGTTTAAAAC
AAAAAATTAAAGAAGATGCCGTTGTTTACTTAGCTCAAAACTTTAGCGATGATGTTAGAAAAATTAAAGG
TTTAGTTAATAGATTACTTTTCTTTGGTATTCAAAACGATTTAGGTCACATAATTGATTTGGAAGATGTT
ATTGACTTATTTAAAGATACACCTTCAGCTAATTTAGGATTATTAAATGTTAAAAAAATTAAAGAAGTTG
TTGCTAAAAAATATGATGTTACTATAAAAGCCATCGATGGTAAAGCAAGAACAACTGCTATAAAAAATGC
TAGACATCTTTCTATGTATTTTGCAAAAATAATTTTAAACCATACATCAACTCAAATTGGTGCAGAATTT
GGTGGAAGAGACCATAGTACAGTTTTAAGTGCTATTTCGCGTATTGAAAAATTAATATATAAAGAAAAAG
AATTCAAAAAAATAGTTGAGTCTTTAAAAAACGAAATAATAGGAAAATAGATGTAAATTCGCATCTATTT
TTTTTGTGTGGAAAAGAAATTAAACTTGTTGAATAAAAAGTCATTTAAACCTTTATTTACCGTTGTTTTA
TGAGTGTTTTCCACATATCAACTGCATTATAAATATTACTTATATAAAGAATAATATAATATATAAAAGC
ATGCGTATTTCTTTTGTTTTTATTTTATAAATATGAGATAATATATATTGTAAATAAGAGGTGTTATATG
AG
Features (pLannotate 1.2.2; 13 found; start..end, strand, type, name):
      3..20      -  promoter       T3 promoter (fragment): promoter for bacteriophage T3 RNA polymerase
     21..44      +  CDS            lacZα (fragment): LacZα fragment of β-galactosidase; lacZ fragment
    181..345     +  ncRNA          sRNA 0030: Accession: RF02864 - Enterococcus sRNA 30
    402..2318    +  CDS            tetM: TET1_ENTFL - Also known as tet(M). Experimental evidence at protein level: Swiss-Prot protein existence level 1. Abolishes the inhibitory effect of tetracyclin on protein synthesis by a non-covalent modification of the ribosomes. From Enterococcus faecalis (Streptococcus faecalis).
   2335..2356    +  promoter       T5 promoter (fragment): bacteriophage T5 promoter for E. coli RNA polymerase, with embedded lac operator
   2414..3070    +  CDS            cat: CAT_ECOLX - Experimental evidence at protein level: Swiss-Prot protein existence level 1. This enzyme is an effector of chloramphenicol resistance in bacteria. From Escherichia coli. This protein is used as a marker in many commonly used cloning vectors, such as pACYC184.
   3086..3104    +  promoter       T7 promoter: promoter for bacteriophage T7 RNA polymerase
   3112..3129    +  promoter       SP6 promoter (fragment): promoter for bacteriophage SP6 RNA polymerase
   3212..3800    -  rep_origin     ori: high-copy-number ColE1/pMB1/pBR322/pUC origin of replication
   3806..3824    +  promoter       T3 promoter: promoter for bacteriophage T3 RNA polymerase
   3841..3880    +  misc_feature   MCS (fragment): pBluescript multiple cloning site
   3882..3991    -  oriT           oriT: incP origin of transfer
   4529..5857    +  CDS            dnaA: DNAA_MESFL - Protein inferred from homology: Swiss-Prot protein existence level 3. Plays an important role in the initiation and regulation of chromosomal replication. Binds to the origin of replication; it binds specifically double-stranded DNA at a 9 bp consensus (dnaA box): 5'- TTATC[CA]A[CA]A-3'. DnaA binds to ATP and to acidic phospholipids. From Mesoplasma florum (strain ATCC 33453 / NBRC 100688 / NCTC 11704 / L1) (Acholeplasma florum).
