[The description below was written by a language model from this plasmid's Addgene catalogue record and pLannotate feature annotations shown in this document.]
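Description:
pMflCT-o4 is a roughly 6.1 kb shuttle plasmid designed to replicate both in Escherichia coli and in the near-minimal mollicute Mesoplasma florum. It belongs to a family of oriC-based plasmids developed as genetic tools for this organism. In E. coli it is maintained through a ColE1-type origin of replication and selected with chloramphenicol and tetracycline; the record lists its copy number as unknown. Replication in M. florum depends on the oriC4 fragment, which is the complete chromosomal origin region of strain L1. This fragment comprises the rpmH/dnaA and dnaA/dnaN intergenic regions together with the intervening dnaA gene. The feature table annotates the dnaA coding sequence, whose product is the initiator protein that binds DnaA boxes at the origin. The flanking intergenic sequences are not annotated individually.

The plasmid carries two resistance genes, tetM (ribosomal protection against tetracycline) and cat (chloramphenicol acetyltransferase). Both are described as recoded, presumably to suit expression in M. florum, although the record does not explain the recoding or name the promoters that drive them. An element annotated as an Enterococcus small RNA lies just upstream of tetM and may simply be native tetM leader sequence. An incP (RP4) origin of transfer allows the plasmid to be mobilised by conjugation from a donor strain that supplies the RP4 transfer functions. Short T3, T7, SP6 and T5 promoter matches, along with lacZα and multiple cloning site fragments, sit at the junctions between modules. They look like linker or primer-site remnants rather than functional expression elements. The plasmid is typically used for transforming M. florum, studying its origin of replication, and serving as a platform for synthetic biology work in this species.
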