Addgene plasmid #101313: pMflCT-o4
Purpose: Contains: complete oriC region of M. florum L1 (oriC4 fragment), colE1 rep origin, recoded tetM and cat resistance genes, origin of transfer of RP4 plasmid.
Depositing lab: Sébastien Rodrigue. Depositing organization: University of Sherbrooke. Publication: Development of oriC-Based Plasmids for Mesoplasma florum. Matteau D, Pepin ME, Baby V, Gauthier S, Arango Giraldo M, Knight TF, Rodrigue S. Appl Environ Microbiol. 2017 Mar 17;83(7). pii: e03374-16. doi: 10.1128/AEM.03374-16. Print 2017 Apr 1. PubMed 28115382.
Backbone
  Vector backbone: colE1
  Vector type: Bacterial Expression, Synthetic Biology
Growth in bacteria
  Bacterial resistance: Chloramphenicol and Tetracycline, 25 & 10 μg/mL
  Growth temperature: 37°C
  Growth strain: DH5alpha
  Copy number: Unknown
Gene/Insert 1
  Gene/Insert name: oriC4 of M. florum strain L1 (rpmH/dnaA and dnaA/dnaN intergenic regions, with dnaA) (alt name: Complete oriC region of M. florum L1)
  Species: Mesoplasma florum
Gene/Insert 2
  Gene/Insert name: cat resistance gene
Terms and licenses: Academic/Nonprofit Terms; Industry Terms: Not Available to Industry
How to cite: pMflCT-o4 was a gift from Sébastien Rodrigue (Addgene plasmid # 101313 ; http://n2t.net/addgene:101313 ; RRID:Addgene_101313)
